>Addgene plasmid #246654 | pDonor MAFA-P2A-tdTomato | addgene full sequence | sequence record 498225 | Addgene NGS Result
TTGAGATCCTTTTTTTCTGCGCGTAATCTGCTGCTTGCAAACAAAAAAACCACCGCTACCAGCGGTGGTT
TGTTTGCCGGATCAAGAGCTACCAACTCTTTTTCCGAAGGTAACTGGCTTCAGCAGAGCGCAGATACCAA
ATACTGTTCTTCTAGTGTAGCCGTAGTTAGGCCACCACTTCAAGAACTCTGTAGCACCGCCTACATACCT
CGCTCTGCTAATCCTGTTACCAGTGGCTGCTGCCAGTGGCGATAAGTCGTGTCTTACCGGGTTGGACTCA
AGACGATAGTTACCGGATAAGGCGCAGCGGTCGGGCTGAACGGGGGGTTCGTGCACACAGCCCAGCTTGG
AGCGAACGACCTACACCGAACTGAGATACCTACAGCGTGAGCTATGAGAAAGCGCCACGCTTCCCGAAGG
GAGAAAGGCGGACAGGTATCCGGTAAGCGGCAGGGTCGGAACAGGAGAGCGCACGAGGGAGCTTCCAGGG
GGAAACGCCTGGTATCTTTATAGTCCTGTCGGGTTTCGCCACCTCTGACTTGAGCGTCGATTTTTGTGAT
GCTCGTCAGGGGGGCGGAGCCTATGGAAAAACGCCAGCAACGCGGCCTTTTTACGGTTCCTGGCCTTTTG
CTGGCCTTTTGCTCACATGTTCTTTCCTGCGTTATCCCCTGATTCTGTGGATAACCGTATTACCGCCATG
CATTAGTTATTAAACTTGTTTATTGCAGCTTATAATGGTTACAAATAAAGCAATAGCATCACAAATTTCA
CAAATAAAGCATTTTTTTCACTGCATTCTAGTTGTGGTTTGTCCAAACTCATCAATGTATCGTTACCAGC
ATCACCTCAACCCCGAGGCGCTCAACCTGACGCCCGAGGACGCGGTGGAGGCGCTCATCGGCAGCGGCCA
CCACGGCGCGCACCACGGCGCGCACCACCCGGCGGCCGCCGCAGCCTACGAGGCTTTCCGCGGCCCGGGC
TTCGCGGGCGGCGGCGGAGCGGACGACATGGGCGCCGGCCACCACCACGGCGCGCACCACGCCGCCCACC
ACCACCACGCCGCCCACCACCACCACCACCACCACCATGGCGGCGCGGGACACGGCGGTGGCGCGGGCCA
CCACGTGCGCCTGGAGGAGCGCTTCTCCGACGACCAGCTGGTGTCCATGTCGGTGCGCGAGCTGAACCGG
CAGCTCCGCGGCTTCAGCAAGGAGGAGGTCATCCGGCTCAAGCAGAAGCGGCGCACGCTCAAGAACCGCG
GCTACGCGCAGTCCTGCCGCTTCAAGCGGGTGCAGCAGCGGCACATTCTGGAGAGCGAGAAGTGCCAACT
CCAGAGCCAGGTGGAGCAGCTGAAGCTGGAGGTGGGGCGCCTGGCCAAAGAGCGGGACCTGTACAAGGAG
AAATACGAGAAGCTGGCGGGCCGGGGCGGCCCCGGGAGCGCGGGCGGGGCCGGTTTCCCGCGGGAGCCTT
CGCCGCCGCAGGCCGGTCCCGGCGGGGCCAAGGGCACGGCAGACTTCTTCCTGGGATCCGGAGCCACGAA
CTTCTCTCTGTTAAAGCAAGCAGGAGACGTGGAAGAAAACCCCGGTCCTATGGTGAGCAAGGGCGAGGAG
GTCATCAAAGAGTTCATGCGCTTCAAGGTGCGCATGGAGGGCTCCATGAACGGCCACGAGTTCGAGATCG
AGGGCGAGGGCGAGGGCCGCCCCTACGAGGGCACCCAGACCGCCAAGCTGAAGGTGACCAAGGGCGGCCC
CCTGCCCTTCGCCTGGGACATCCTGTCCCCCCAGTTCATGTACGGCTCCAAGGCGTACGTGAAGCACCCC
GCCGACATCCCCGATTACAAGAAGCTGTCCTTCCCCGAGGGCTTCAAGTGGGAGCGCGTGATGAACTTCG
AGGACGGCGGTCTGGTGACCGTGACCCAGGACTCCTCCCTGCAGGACGGCACGCTGATCTACAAGGTGAA
GATGCGCGGCACCAACTTCCCCCCCGACGGCCCCGTAATGCAGAAGAAGACCATGGGCTGGGAGGCCTCC
ACCGAGCGCCTGTACCCCCGCGACGGCGTGCTGAAGGGCGAGATCCACCAGGCCCTGAAGCTGAAGGACG
GCGGCCACTACCTGGTGGAGTTCAAGACCATCTACATGGCCAAGAAGCCCGTGCAACTGCCCGGCTACTA
CTACGTGGACACCAAGCTGGACATCACCTCCCACAACGAGGACTACACCATCGTGGAACAGTACGAGCGC
TCCGAGGGCCGCCACCACCTGTTCCTGGGGCATGGCACCGGCAGCACCGGCAGCGGCAGCTCCGGCACCG
CCTCCTCCGAGGACAACAACATGGCCGTCATCAAAGAGTTCATGCGCTTCAAGGTGCGCATGGAGGGCTC
CATGAACGGCCACGAGTTCGAGATCGAGGGCGAGGGCGAGGGCCGCCCCTACGAGGGCACCCAGACCGCC
AAGCTGAAGGTGACCAAGGGCGGCCCCCTGCCCTTCGCCTGGGACATCCTGTCCCCCCAGTTCATGTACG
GCTCCAAGGCGTACGTGAAGCACCCCGCCGACATCCCCGATTACAAGAAGCTGTCCTTCCCCGAGGGCTT
CAAGTGGGAGCGCGTGATGAACTTCGAGGACGGCGGTCTGGTGACCGTGACCCAGGACTCCTCCCTGCAG
GACGGCACGCTGATCTACAAGGTGAAGATGCGCGGCACCAACTTCCCCCCCGACGGCCCCGTAATGCAGA
AGAAGACCATGGGCTGGGAGGCCTCCACCGAGCGCCTGTACCCCCGCGACGGCGTGCTGAAGGGCGAGAT
CCACCAGGCCCTGAAGCTGAAGGACGGCGGCCACTACCTGGTGGAGTTCAAGACCATCTACATGGCCAAG
AAGCCCGTGCAACTGCCCGGCTACTACTACGTGGACACCAAGCTGGACATCACCTCCCACAACGAGGACT
ACACCATCGTGGAACAGTACGAGCGCTCCGAGGGCCGCCACCACCTGTTCCTGTACGGCATGGACGAGCT
GTACAAGTAGGCGCCGGACCCCGAGCCCGCGCCGCCGTCGCCGGGGACAAGTTCGCGCAGGCCTCTCGGG
GCCTCGGCTCGGACTCCGCGGTACAGGACGTGGACACCAGGCCCGGCCCGGCCGTGCTGGCCCCGCTGCC
AAGTCTGCGGGCGCGGGGCTGGAGGCCCCTTCGCTCCCGGTCCCCGTTCGCGCGCGTCGGCCCGGGTCGC
CGTCCTGAGGTTGAGCGGAGAACGGTGATTTCTAAGGAAACTTGAGCCAGGTCTAACTTCTTTCCAAGCG
TCCGCTTGTACATACGTTGAACGTGGTTCTCCGTTCCCACCTTCGCCCTGCCAGCCTAGAGGGACCGCGC
TGCCGTCCCTTCCCGGGTGGCCCCTGCCTGCCCCCGCCCTCCTTCGTTCTCTTCTCAGCCTCCCTTTCCT
TGCCTTTTTTAACTTCCCCTCCCCGTTTTAAAATCGGTCTTATTTTCGAAGTATTTATAATTATTATGCT
TGGTGATTAGAAAAGAAAACCTTGGAGGAAGCCCCTTCTTTCCCCAGCCGGGGTCCGCCCTCAGTCGCGA
GTCACAGCATGAGTCGCTCGAGGCGTAAATTGTAAGCGTTAATATTTTGTTAAAATTCGCGTTAAATTTT
TGTTAAATCAGCTCATTTTTTAACCAATAGGCCGAAATCGGCAAAATCCCTTATAAATCAAAAGAATAGA
CCGAGATAGGGT
[37 nt withheld, positions 3723-3759]
AAAGAACGTGGACTCCAACGTCAAAGG
[49 nt withheld, positions 3787-3835]
T
[91 nt withheld, positions 3837-3927]
G
[124 nt withheld, positions 3929-4052]
CAGGTGGCACTTTTCGGGGAAATGTGCGCGGAACCCCTATTTGTTTATTTTTCTAAATACATTCAAATAT
GTATCCGCTCATGAGACAATAACCCTGATAAATGCTTCAATAATATTGAAAAAGGAAGAGTCCTGAGGCG
GAAAGAACCAGCTGTGGAATGTGTGTCAGTTAGGGTGTGGAAAGTCCCCAGGCTCCCCAGCAGGCAGAAG
TATGCAAAGCATGCATCTCAATTAGTCAGCAACCAGGTGTGGAAAGTCCCCAGGCTCCCCAGCAGGCAGA
AGTATGCAAAGCATGCATCTCAATTAGTCAGCAACCATAGTCCCGCCCCTAACTCCGCCCATCCCGCCCC
TAACTCCGCCCAGTTCCGCCCATTCTCCGCCCCATGGCTGACTAATTTTTTTTATTTATGCAGAGGCCGA
GGCCGCCTCGGCCTCTGAGCTATTCCAGAAGTAGTGAGGAGGCTTTTTTGGAGGCCTAGGCTTTTGCAAA
GATCGATCAAGAGACAGGATGAGGATCGTTTCGCATGATTGAACAAGATGGATTGCACGCAGGTTCTCCG
GCCGCTTGGGTGGAGAGGCTATTCGGCTATGACTGGGCACAACAGACAATCGGCTGCTCTGATGCCGCCG
TGTTCCGGCTGTCAGCGCAGGGGCGCCCGGTTCTTTTTGTCAAGACCGACCTGTCCGGTGCCCTGAATGA
ACTGCAAGACGAGGCAGCGCGGCTATCGTGGCTGGCCACGACGGGCGTTCCTTGCGCAGCTGTGCTCGAC
GTTGTCACTGAAGCGGGAAGGGACTGGCTGCTATTGGGCGAAGTGCCGGGGCAGGATCTCCTGTCATCTC
ACCTTGCTCCTGCCGAGAAAGTATCCATCATGGCTGATGCAATGCGGCGGCTGCATACGCTTGATCCGGC
TACCTGCCCATTCGACCACCAAGCGAAACATCGCATCGAGCGAGCACGTACTCGGATGGAAGCCGGTCTT
GTCGATCAGGATGATCTGGACGAAGAGCATCAGGGGCTCGCGCCAGCCGAACTGTTCGCCAGGCTCAAGG
CGAGCATGCCCGACGGCGAGGATCTCGTCGTGACCCATGGCGATGCCTGCTTGCCGAATATCATGGTGGA
AAATGGCCGCTTTTCTGGATTCATCGACTGTGGCCGGCTGGGTGTGGCGGACCGCTATCAGGACATAGCG
TTGGCTACCCGTGATATTGCTGAAGAGCTTGGCGGCGAATGGGCTGACCGCTTCCTCGTGCTTTACGGTA
TCGCCGCTCCCGATTCGCAGCGCATCGCCTTCTATCGCCTTCTTGACGAGTTCTTCTGAGCGGGACTCTG
GGGTTCGAAATGACCGACCAAGCGACGCCCAACCTGCCATCACGAGATTTCGATTCCACCGCCGCCTTCT
ATGAAAGGTTGGGCTTCGGAATCGTTTTCCGGGACGCCGGCTGGATGATCCTCCAGCGCGGGGATCTCAT
GCTGGAGTTCTTCGCCCACCCTAGGGGGAGGCTAACTGAAACACGGAAGGAGACAATACCGGAAGGAACC
CGCGCTATGACGGCAATAAAAAGACAGAATAAAACGCACGGTGTTGGGTCGTTTGTTCATAAACGCGGGG
TTCGGTCCCAGGGCTGGCACTCTGTCGATACCCCACCGAGACCCCATTGGGGCCAATACGCCCGCGTTTC
TTCCTTTTCCCCACCCCACCCCCCAAGTTCGGGTGAAGGCCCAGGGCTCGCAGCCAACGTCGGGGCGGCA
GGCCCTGCCATAGCCTCAGGTTACTCATATATACTTTAGATTGATTTAAAACTTCATTTTTAATTTAAAA
GGATCTAGGTGAAGATCCTTTTTGATAATCTCATGACCAAAATCCCTTAACGTGAGTTTTCGTTCCACTG
AGCGTCAGACCCCGTAGAAAAGATCAAAGGATCTTC
Features (pLannotate 1.2.2; 12 found; start..end, strand, type, name):
      1..589     +  rep_origin     ori: high-copy-number ColE1/pMB1/pBR322/pUC origin of replication
    713..794     +  polyA_signal   SV40 poly(A) signal: SV40 polyadenylation signal
    825..1523    +  CDS            MAFA (fragment): MAFA_HUMAN - Experimental evidence at protein level: Swiss-Prot protein existence level 1. Transcription factor that activates insulin gene expression (PubMed:15993959, PubMed:12011435). Acts synergistically with NEUROD1/BETA2 and PDX1 (PubMed:15993959). Binds the insulin enhancer C1/RIPE3b element (PubMed:12011435). Binds to consensus TRE-type MARE 5'-TGCTGACTCAGCA-3' DNA sequence (PubMed:23148532, PubMed:29339498). From Homo sapiens (Human).
   1533..1589    +  CDS            P2A: 2A peptide from porcine teschovirus-1 polyprotein Eukaryotic ribosomes fail to insert a peptide bond between the Gly and Pro residues, yielding separate polypeptides.
   1590..3020    +  CDS            tdTomato: tandem dimeric (pseudo-monomeric) derivative of DsRed (Shaner et al., 2004) mammalian codon-optimized
   3624..4052    -  rep_origin     f1 ori (sequence partly withheld): f1 bacteriophage origin of replication; arrow indicates direction of (+) strand synthesis
   4079..4183    +  promoter       AmpR promoter: bla
   4185..4542    +  promoter       SV40 promoter: SV40 enhancer and early promoter
   4577..5371    +  CDS            NeoR/KanR: aminoglycoside phosphotransferase from Tn5; aph(3')-II (or nptII); confers resistance to neomycin, kanamycin, and G418 (Geneticin®)
   5392..5544    +  CDS            ble (fragment): BLE_KLEPN - Experimental evidence at protein level: Swiss-Prot protein existence level 1. Binding protein with a strong affinity to the bleomycin family of antibiotics. Binds to CL990; an antimitotic-antibiotic compound. From Klebsiella pneumoniae.
   5603..5650    +  polyA_signal   HSV TK poly(A) signal: herpes simplex virus thymidine kinase polyadenylation signal (Cole and Stacy, 1985)
   5741..5757    -  polyA_signal   bGH poly(A) signal (fragment): bovine growth hormone polyadenylation signal
