[The description below was written by a language model from this plasmid's Addgene catalogue record and pLannotate feature annotations shown in this document.]
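Description:
pDonor MAFA-P2A-tdTomato is a homology-directed repair donor plasmid for CRISPR/Cas9 editing of the human MAFA locus, designed to generate a fluorescent knock-in reporter in human cells. The catalogue lists pBluescript as the backbone. The annotated 5,978 nt sequence shows a high-copy ColE1/pUC-type origin, an f1 phage origin, and a dual-purpose NeoR/KanR cassette. In that cassette the Tn5 aminoglycoside phosphotransferase sits behind both a bacterial bla (AmpR) promoter and the SV40 enhancer/early promoter, and is followed by an HSV TK polyadenylation signal. This arrangement gives kanamycin resistance in E. coli and allows G418 selection in mammalian cells. It resembles a kanamycin/neomycin-type mammalian vector more than classic ampicillin-resistant pBluescript, and the record does not explain the difference. Short ble and bGH poly(A) fragments are also annotated and appear to be backbone remnants.

The payload begins with a fragment of the human MAFA coding sequence, which serves as the 5' homology region. It is followed closely by a P2A peptide and mammalian codon-optimized tdTomato. After integration at the end of the MAFA open reading frame, the endogenous promoter would drive a single transcript. Ribosomal skipping at P2A would then yield separate MAFA and tdTomato proteins, so red fluorescence reports MAFA expression while the transcription factor is still produced, apart from the short 2A tail left on it. No promoter is annotated upstream of the cassette, consistent with this knock-in design. The unannotated stretch downstream of tdTomato presumably contains the 3' MAFA homology region, though the feature table does not mark it. No guide RNA or Cas9 is encoded here, so these must be supplied separately. The associated work used such reporters in human pluripotent stem cells to derive and analyse somatic sensory neuron subtypes.
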