Addgene plasmid #246654: pDonor MAFA-P2A-tdTomato
Purpose: Donor plasmid for Crispr/Cas9 gene editing of the human MAFA locus
Depositing lab: Joriene de Nooij. Depositing organization: Columbia University. Publication: Derivation and analysis of human somatic sensory neuron subtypes facilitated through fluorescent hPSC reporters. Malka-Gibor E, Oliver KM, Chen S, Garcia-Diaz A, Williams D, Henry JA, Akcan BT, Corneo B, de Nooij JC. Stem Cell Reports. 2026 Jan 2:102753. doi: 10.1016/j.stemcr.2025.102753. PubMed 41483810.
Backbone
  Vector backbone: pBluescript
  Backbone manufacturer: Stratagene
  Backbone size w/o insert (bp): 2958
  Vector type: Mammalian Expression, CRISPR
  Selectable markers: Neomycin (select with G418)
Growth in bacteria
  Bacterial resistance: Kanamycin, 50 μg/mL
  Growth temperature: 30°C
  Growth strain: DH5alpha
  Copy number: High Copy
Gene/Insert
  Gene/Insert name: P2A-tdTomato flanked by MAFA homology regions
  Species: H. sapiens (human), Synthetic
  Entrez Gene: MAFA (a.k.a. INSDM, RIPE3b1, hMafA)
  Cloning method: Ligation Independent Cloning
Resource information
  A portion of this plasmid was derived from a plasmid made by: P2A-tdTomato; cloned from HB9:P2A-TdT reporter construct (Garcia Diaz et al., 2020)
Terms and licenses: Academic/Nonprofit Terms; Industry Terms: Not Available to Industry
How to cite: pDonor MAFA-P2A-tdTomato was a gift from Joriene de Nooij (Addgene plasmid # 246654 ; http://n2t.net/addgene:246654 ; RRID:Addgene_246654)
